Addgene plasmid #141268: pDONR223 SARS-CoV-2 NSP15
Purpose: Gateway-compatible Entry vector, with insert of NSP15 gene's CDS from SARS-CoV-2 isolate Wuhan-Hu-1
Depositing lab: Fritz Roth. Depositing organization: Sinai Health System. Publication: A Comprehensive, Flexible Collection of SARS-CoV-2 Coding Regions. Kim DK, Knapp JJ, Kuang D, Chawla A, Cassonnet P, Lee H, Sheykhkarimli D, Samavarchi-Tehrani P, Abdouni H, Rayhan A, Li R, Pogoutse O, Coyaud E, van der Werf S, Demeret C, Gingras AC, Taipale M, Raught B, Jacob Y, Roth FP. G3 (Bethesda). 2020 Aug 6. pii: g3.120.401554. doi: 10.1534/g3.120.401554. PubMed 32763951.
Backbone
  Vector backbone: pDONR223
  Backbone manufacturer: Rual et al, Genome Res. 14:2128-2135, 2004.
  Backbone size w/o insert (bp): 5005
  Vector type: Gateway-compatible Entry vector
Growth in bacteria
  Bacterial resistance: Spectinomycin, 50 μg/mL
  Growth temperature: 37°C
  Growth strain: DH5alpha
  Copy number: Unknown
Gene/Insert
  Gene/Insert name: NSP15 (alt name: Gene ID 43740578)
  Species: SARS-CoV-2 isolate Wuhan-Hu-1
  Insert size (bp): 1044
  Mutation: Many synonymous changes due to codon optimization
  Entrez Gene: ORF1ab (a.k.a. GU280_gp01)
  Cloning method: Gateway Cloning
  Sequencing primers: 5′ M13F; 3′ M13R
Resource information
  A portion of this plasmid was derived from a plasmid made by: Synthesized from GenScript
Terms and licenses: Academic/Nonprofit Terms; Industry Terms
How to cite: pDONR223 SARS-CoV-2 NSP15 was a gift from Fritz Roth (Addgene plasmid # 141268 ; http://n2t.net/addgene:141268 ; RRID:Addgene_141268)
