[The description below was written by a language model from this plasmid's Addgene catalogue record and pLannotate feature annotations shown in this document.]
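Description:
pDONR223 SARS-CoV-2 NSP15 is a Gateway-compatible entry clone built on the pDONR223 backbone and carrying the coding sequence for non-structural protein 15 of SARS-CoV-2 isolate Wuhan-Hu-1. NSP15 is one of the mature products of the ORF1ab replicase polyprotein. The insert is listed at about 1 kb, was obtained by gene synthesis, and was codon-optimised, so it differs from the viral genome by many synonymous changes while encoding the native protein. The automated annotation matches this region only generically to the SARS-CoV-2 replicase polyprotein. The functional text attached to that hit describes the 2'-O-methyltransferase, a different cleavage product, and should not be read as describing this insert.

The plasmid is maintained in E. coli through a high-copy ColE1/pUC-type origin and is selected with spectinomycin via the aadA (SmR) aminoglycoside adenylyltransferase gene, which sits downstream of a class 1 integron Pc promoter fragment. The open reading frame is flanked by two attL recombination sites (annotated as attL3 and attL2), which allow LR Clonase-mediated transfer into any attR-containing destination vector. The rrnB T1 and T2 terminators lie upstream of the cassette, where they limit read-through transcription, and a T7 promoter lies just outside the downstream attL site. No eukaryotic promoter, tag or reporter is annotated, as expected for an entry clone. The short RSF ori, lacI, lacZα and GmR fragments appear to be backbone remnants or partial matches rather than functional elements. The sequenced record of 3,834 nt is smaller than the listed empty backbone, consistent with replacement of the donor vector's original cassette during Gateway cloning. The clone belongs to a collection of SARS-CoV-2 coding regions intended for flexible shuttling into expression vectors.
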