Features (pLannotate 1.2.2; 13 found; start..end, strand, type, name):
     10..143     +  rep_origin     RSF ori (fragment): Plasmids containing the RSF 1030 origin of replication can be propagated in E. coli cells that contain additional plasmids with compatible origins.
    145..237     +  CDS            lacI (fragment): lac repressor; lacI; The lac repressor binds to the lac operator to inhibit transcription in E. coli. This inhibition can be relieved by adding lactose or isopropyl-β-D-thiogalactopyranoside (IPTG).
    292..319     -  terminator     rrnB T2 terminator: transcription terminator T2 from the E. coli rrnB gene
    451..494     +  terminator     rrnB T1 terminator: Escherichia coli rrnB; transcription terminator T1 from the E. coli rrnB gene
    541..577     -  CDS            lacZα (fragment): LacZα fragment of β-galactosidase; lacZ fragment
    594..689     +  protein_bind   attL3: mutant version of attL; recombination site for the Gateway® LR reaction LR Clonase™
    695..1732    +  CDS            rep (fragment): R1AB_SARS2 - Experimental evidence at protein level: Swiss-Prot protein existence level 1. [2'-O-methyltransferase]: Methyltransferase that mediates mRNA cap 2'-O-ribose methylation to the 5'-cap structure of viral mRNAs. N7-methyl guanosine cap is a prerequisite for binding of nsp16. Therefore plays an essential role in viral mRNAs cap methylation which is essential to evade immune system. From Severe acute respiratory syndrome coronavirus 2 (2019-nCoV) (SARS-CoV-2).
   1737..1836    -  protein_bind   attL2: mutant version of attL; recombination site for the Gateway® LR reaction LR Clonase™
   1854..1872    -  promoter       T7 promoter: promoter for bacteriophage T7 RNA polymerase
   2062..2085    +  promoter       Pc promoter (fragment): intI1 (promoter lies within the coding sequence); class 1 integron promoter
   2261..2317    +  CDS            GmR (fragment): gentamycin acetyltransferase; aacC1; confers resistance to gentamycin
   2324..3115    +  CDS            SmR: aminoglycoside adenylyltransferase (Murphy, 1985); aadA; confers resistance to spectinomycin and streptomycin
   3208..3796    +  rep_origin     ori: high-copy-number ColE1/pMB1/pBR322/pUC origin of replication
>Addgene plasmid #141268 | pDONR223 SARS-CoV-2 NSP15 | addgene full sequence | sequence record 288089 | Addgene NGS Result
TTGCTGGCCTTTTGCTCACATGTTCTTTCCTGCGTTATCCCCTGATTCTGTGGATAACCGTATTACCGCC
TTTGAGTGAGCTGATACCGCTCGCCGCAGCCGAACGACCGAGCGCAGCGAGTCAGTGAGCGAGGAAGCGG
AAGAGCGCCCAATACGCAAACCGCCTCTCCCCGCGCGTTGGCCGATTCATTAATGCAGCTGGCACGACAG
GTTTCCCGACTGGAAAGCGGGCAGTGAGCGCAACGCAATTAATACGCGTACCGCTAGCCAGGAAGAGTTT
GTAGAAACGCAAAAAGGCCATCCGTCAGGATGGCCTTCTGCTTAGTTTGATGCCTGGCAGTTTATGGCGG
GCGTCCTGCCCGCCACCCTCCGGGCCGTTGCTTCACAACGTTCAAATCCGCTCCCGGCGGATTTGTCCTA
CTCAGGAGAGCGTTCACCGACAAACAACAGATAAAACGAAAGGCCCAGTCTTCCGACTGAGCCTTTCGTT
TTATTTGATGCCTGGCAGTTCCCTACTCTCGCGTTAACGCTAGCATGGATGTTTTCCCAGTCACGACGTT
GTAAAACGACGGCCAGTCTTAAGCTCGGGCCCCAAATAATGATTTTATTTTGACTGATAGTGACCTGTTC
GTTGCAACAAATTGATGAGCAATGCTTTTTTATAATGCCAACTTTGTACAAAAAAGTTGGCATGTCTCTG
GAGAACGTGGCCTTCAACGTGGTGAACAAGGGTCACTTCGACGGTCAGCAGGGCGAAGTGCCTGTGAGCA
TCATCAACAACACCGTGTACACCAAGGTGGACGGCGTGGACGTGGAGCTGTTCGAAAACAAGACCACCCT
GCCAGTGAACGTGGCCTTCGAGCTGTGGGCTAAGCGCAACATCAAGCCCGTGCCTGAAGTGAAGATCCTG
AACAACCTGGGAGTGGACATCGCCGCTAACACCGTGATCTGGGACTACAAGAGGGACGCCCCCGCTCACA
TCAGCACCATCGGCGTGTGCTCCATGACCGACATCGCCAAGAAGCCTACCGAGACCATCTGCGCTCCACT
GACCGTGTTCTTCGACGGAAGAGTGGACGGTCAGGTGGACCTGTTCCGCAACGCTAGGAACGGCGTGCTG
ATCACCGAGGGCTCTGTGAAGGGACTGCAGCCAAGCGTGGGACCCAAGCAGGCCTCCCTGAACGGTGTGA
CCCTGATCGGCGAAGCTGTGAAGACCCAGTTCAACTACTACAAGAAGGTGGACGGCGTGGTGCAGCAGCT
GCCAGAGACCTACTTCACCCAGTCTAGAAACCTGCAGGAATTCAAGCCCCGTAGCCAGATGGAGATCGAC
TTCCTGGAACTGGCCATGGACGAGTTCATCGAAAGATACAAGCTGGAGGGATACGCTTTCGAACACATCG
TGTACGGTGACTTCTCTCACAGCCAGCTGGGCGGACTGCACCTGCTGATCGGTCTGGCCAAGCGTTTCAA
GGAGTCCCCCTTCGAGCTGGAAGACTTCATCCCTATGGACTCTACCGTGAAGAACTACTTCATCACCGAC
GCTCAGACCGGAAGCTCCAAGTGCGTGTGCAGCGTGATCGACCTGCTGCTGGACGACTTCGTGGAGATCA
TCAAGTCCCAGGACCTGTCCGTGGTGTCTAAGGTGGTGAAGGTGACCATCGACTACACCGAGATCTCCTT
CATGCTGTGGTGCAAGGACGGCCACGTGGAAACCTTCTACCCTAAGCTGCAGTAATACCCAACTTTCTTG
TACAAAGTTGGCATTATAAGAAAGCATTGCTTATCAATTTGTTGCAACGAACAGGTCACTATCAGTCAAA
ATAAAATCATTATTTGCCATCCAGCTGATATCCCCTATAGTGAGTCGTATTACATGGTCATAGCTGTTTC
CTGGCAGCTCTGGCCCGTGTCTCAAAATCTCTGATGTTACATTGCACAAGATAAAAATATATCATCATGC
CTCCTCTAGACCAGCCAGGACAGAAATGCCTCGACTTCGCTGCTACCCAAGGTTGCCGGGTGACGCACAC
CGTGGAAACGGATGAAGGCACGAACCCAGTGGACATAAGCCTGTTCGGTTCGTAAGCTGTAATGCAAGTA
GCGTATGCGCTCACGCAACTGGTCCAGAACCTTGACCGAACGCAGCGGTGGTAACGGCGCAGTGGCGGTT
TTCATGGCTTGTTATGACTGTTTTTTTGGGGTACAGTCTATGCCTCGGGCATCCAAGCAGCAAGCGCGTT
ACGCCGTGGGTCGATGTTTGATGTTATGGAGCAGCAACGATGTTACGCAGCAGGGCAGTCGCCCTAAAAC
AAAGTTAAACATTATGAGGGAAGCGGTGATCGCCGAAGTATCGACTCAACTATCAGAGGTAGTTGGCGTC
ATCGAGCGCCATCTCGAACCGACGTTGCTGGCCGTACATTTGTACGGCTCCGCAGTGGATGGCGGCCTGA
AGCCACACAGTGATATTGATTTGCTGGTTACGGTGACCGTAAGGCTTGATGAAACAACGCGGCGAGCTTT
GATCAACGACCTTTTGGAAACTTCGGCTTCCCCTGGAGAGAGCGAGATTCTCCGCGCTGTAGAAGTCACC
ATTGTTGTGCACGACGACATCATTCCGTGGCGTTATCCAGCTAAGCGCGAACTGCAATTTGGAGAATGGC
AGCGCAATGACATTCTTGCAGGTATCTTCGAGCCAGCCACGATCGACATTGATCTGGCTATCTTGCTGAC
AAAAGCAAGAGAACATAGCGTTGCCTTGGTAGGTCCAGCGGCGGAGGAACTCTTTGATCCGGTTCCTGAA
CAGGATCTATTTGAGGCGCTAAATGAAACCTTAACGCTATGGAACTCGCCGCCCGACTGGGCTGGCGATG
AGCGAAATGTAGTGCTTACGTTGTCCCGCATTTGGTACAGCGCAGTAACCGGCAAAATCGCGCCGAAGGA
TGTCGCTGCCGACTGGGCAATGGAGCGCCTGCCGGCCCAGTATCAGCCCGTCATACTTGAAGCTAGACAG
GCTTATCTTGGACAAGAAGAAGATCGCTTGGCCTCGCGCGCAGATCAGTTGGAAGAATTTGTCCACTACG
TGAAAGGCGAGATCACCAAGGTAGTCGGCAAATAACCCTCGAGCCACCCATGACCAAAATCCCTTAACGT
GAGTTACGCGTCGTTCCACTGAGCGTCAGACCCCGTAGAAAAGATCAAAGGATCTTCTTGAGATCCTTTT
TTTCTGCGCGTAATCTGCTGCTTGCAAACAAAAAAACCACCGCTACCAGCGGTGGTTTGTTTGCCGGATC
AAGAGCTACCAACTCTTTTTCCGAAGGTAACTGGCTTCAGCAGAGCGCAGATACCAAATACTGTTCTTCT
AGTGTAGCCGTAGTTAGGCCACCACTTCAAGAACTCTGTAGCACCGCCTACATACCTCGCTCTGCTAATC
CTGTTACCAGTGGCTGCTGCCAGTGGCGATAAGTCGTGTCTTACCGGGTTGGACTCAAGACGATAGTTAC
CGGATAAGGCGCAGCGGTCGGGCTGAACGGGGGGTTCGTGCACACAGCCCAGCTTGGAGCGAACGACCTA
CACCGAACTGAGATACCTACAGCGTGAGCTATGAGAAAGCGCCACGCTTCCCGAAGGGAGAAAGGCGGAC
AGGTATCCGGTAAGCGGCAGGGTCGGAACAGGAGAGCGCACGAGGGAGCTTCCAGGGGGAAACGCCTGGT
ATCTTTATAGTCCTGTCGGGTTTCGCCACCTCTGACTTGAGCGTCGATTTTTGTGATGCTCGTCAGGGGG
GCGGAGCCTATGGAAAAACGCCAGCAACGCGGCCTTTTTACGGTTCCTGGCCTT
