>Addgene plasmid #141268 | pDONR223 SARS-CoV-2 NSP15 | depositor partial sequence | sequence record 275549 | Insersted CDS with stop codon
ATGTCTCTGGAGAACGTGGCCTTCAACGTGGTGAACAAGGGTCACTTCGACGGTCAGCAGGGCGAAGTGC
CTGTGAGCATCATCAACAACACCGTGTACACCAAGGTGGACGGCGTGGACGTGGAGCTGTTCGAAAACAA
GACCACCCTGCCAGTGAACGTGGCCTTCGAGCTGTGGGCTAAGCGCAACATCAAGCCCGTGCCTGAAGTG
AAGATCCTGAACAACCTGGGAGTGGACATCGCCGCTAACACCGTGATCTGGGACTACAAGAGGGACGCCC
CCGCTCACATCAGCACCATCGGCGTGTGCTCCATGACCGACATCGCCAAGAAGCCTACCGAGACCATCTG
CGCTCCACTGACCGTGTTCTTCGACGGAAGAGTGGACGGTCAGGTGGACCTGTTCCGCAACGCTAGGAAC
GGCGTGCTGATCACCGAGGGCTCTGTGAAGGGACTGCAGCCAAGCGTGGGACCCAAGCAGGCCTCCCTGA
ACGGTGTGACCCTGATCGGCGAAGCTGTGAAGACCCAGTTCAACTACTACAAGAAGGTGGACGGCGTGGT
GCAGCAGCTGCCAGAGACCTACTTCACCCAGTCTAGAAACCTGCAGGAATTCAAGCCCCGTAGCCAGATG
GAGATCGACTTCCTGGAACTGGCCATGGACGAGTTCATCGAAAGATACAAGCTGGAGGGATACGCTTTCG
AACACATCGTGTACGGTGACTTCTCTCACAGCCAGCTGGGCGGACTGCACCTGCTGATCGGTCTGGCCAA
GCGTTTCAAGGAGTCCCCCTTCGAGCTGGAAGACTTCATCCCTATGGACTCTACCGTGAAGAACTACTTC
ATCACCGACGCTCAGACCGGAAGCTCCAAGTGCGTGTGCAGCGTGATCGACCTGCTGCTGGACGACTTCG
TGGAGATCATCAAGTCCCAGGACCTGTCCGTGGTGTCTAAGGTGGTGAAGGTGACCATCGACTACACCGA
GATCTCCTTCATGCTGTGGTGCAAGGACGGCCACGTGGAAACCTTCTACCCTAAGCTGCAGTAA
