>Addgene plasmid #141268 | pDONR223 SARS-CoV-2 NSP15 | addgene partial sequence | sequence record 276476 | M13-F20 5'-TGTAAAACGACGGCCAGT-3'
TATAATGCCAACTTTGTACAAAAAAGTTGGCATGTCTCTGGAGAACGTGGCCTTCAACGTGGTGAACAAG
GGTCACTTCGACGGTCAGCAGGGCGAAGTGCCTGTGAGCATCATCAACAACACCGTGTACACCAAGGTGG
ACGGCGTGGACGTGGAGCTGTTCGAAAACAAGACCACCCTGCCAGTGAACGTGGCCTTCGAGCTGTGGGC
TAAGCGCAACATCAAGCCCGTGCCTGAAGTGAAGATCCTGAACAACCTGGGAGTGGACATCGCCGCTAAC
ACCGTGATCTGGGACTACAAGAGGGACGCCCCCGCTCACATCAGCACCATCGGCGTGTGCTCCATGACCG
ACATCGCCAAGAAGCCTACCGAGACCATCTGCGCTCCACTGACCGTGTTCTTCGACGGAAGAGTGGACGG
TCAGGTGGACCTGTTCCGCAACGCTAGGAACGGCGTGCTGATCACCGAGGGCTCTGTGAAGGGACTGCAG
CCAAGCGTGGGACCCAAGCAGGCCTCCCTGAACGGTGTGACCCTGATCGGCGAAGCTGTGAAGACCCAGT
TCAACTACTACAAGAAGGTGGACGGCGTGGTGCAGCAGCTGCCAGAGACCTACTTCACCCAGTCTAGAAA
CCTGCAGGAATTCAAGCCCCGTAGCCAGATGGAGATCGACTTCCTGGAACTGGCCATGGACGAGTTCATC
GAAAGATACAAGCTGGA
