>Addgene plasmid #141268 | pDONR223 SARS-CoV-2 NSP15 | addgene partial sequence | sequence record 276477 | M13-Rev 5'-CAGGAAACAGCTATGACC-3'
TAATGATTTTATTTTGACTGATAGTGACCTGTTCGTTGCAACAAATTGATAAGCAATGCTTTCTTATAAT
GCCAACTTTGTACAAGAAAGTTGGGTATTACTGCAGCTTAGGGTAGAAGGTTTCCACGTGGCCGTCCTTG
CACCACAGCATGAAGGAGATCTCGGTGTAGTCGATGGTCACCTTCACCACCTTAGACACCACGGACAGGT
CCTGGGACTTGATGATCTCCACGAAGTCGTCCAGCAGCAGGTCGATCACGCTGCACACGCACTTGGAGCT
TCCGGTCTGAGCGTCGGTGATGAAGTAGTTCTTCACGGTAGAGTCCATAGGGATGAAGTCTTCCAGCTCG
AAGGGGGACTCCTTGAAACGCTTGGCCAGACCGATCAGCAGGTGCAGTCCGCCCAGCTGGCTGTGAGAGA
AGTCACCGTACACGATGTGTTCGAAAGCGTATCCCTCCAGCTTGTATCTTTCGATGAACTCGTCCATGGC
CAGTTCCAGGAAGTCGATCTCCATCTGGCTACGGGGCTTGAATTCCTGCAGGTTTCTAGACTGGGTGAAG
TAGGTCTCTGGCAGCTGCTGCACCACGCCGTCCACCTTCTTGTAGTAGTTGAACTGGGTCTTCACAGCTT
CGCCGATCAGGGTCACACCGTTCAGGGAGGCCTGCTTGGGTCCCACGCTTGGCTGCAGTCCCTTCACAGA
GCCCTCGGTGATCAGCACGCCGTTCCTAGCGTTGCGGAACAGGTCCACCTGACCGTCCACTCTTCCGTCG
AAGAACACGGTCAGTGGAGCGCAGATGGTCTCGGTAGGCTTCTTGGCGATGTCGGTCATGGAGCACACGC
CGATGGTGCTGATGTGAGCGGGGGCGTCCCTCTTGTAGTCCCAGATCACGGTGTTAGCGGCGATGTCCAC
TCCCAGGTTGTTC
